>Addgene plasmid #44537 | pPK607 | addgene partial sequence | sequence record 64135 | yHHF2pro-F 5'-CCTACATCTTGTTCAAAAGAGTAGC-3'
TAATGTCCGGTAGAGGTAAAGGTGGTAAAGGTCTAGGAAAAGGTGGTGCCAAGCGTCACAGAAAGATTCT
AAGAAGATTAGCTAGAAGAGGTGGTGTCAAGCGTATTTCTGGTTTGATCTACGAAGAAGTCAGAGCCGTC
TTGAAATCCTTCTTGGAATCCGTCATCAGGGACTCTGTTACTTACACTGAACACGCCAAGAGAAAGACTG
TTACTTCTTTGGATGTTGTTTATGCTTTGAAGAGACAAGGTAGAACCTTATATGGTTTCGGTGGTTAAAC
AATCGGTGGTTAAACAATCGGTGTTTGAAATTATTTTCATGCCTTTCAAAAAATAAAATAACGATCATTC
TATTGGGAATATAATAGAACCTTATGTATGCATTTTTCGGTTTTTTATTATTTCATGTACTATATATATT
AAAAATAAGTCTCAATAAAAGAAACTAGTTTCCGAACTGTCTTAGATAGTCTTCCCTTATGTGCTCCTCC
ATTTCATTGCCGTTGAGTGCTTCGACGTGGCGTTCGTGTCCCCTCTGTTGGTTAAGCAGATTTACCCAAA
TATTTACGCAGAAACCCATGGAATCCTCAATTTCACGCTTTTTCTTGGGACATCTGCACCTGCAGCCACA
CCCAAATTCCCTTCCCTCGTCGTAGGCCGCGTTTTTACGTTTGAATTTTGAGTCACTGGCTAAGTAGGAG
AATTCTTGAAGACGAAAGGGCCTCGTGATACGCCTATTTTTATAGGTTAATGTCATGATAATAATGGTTT
CTTAGACGTCAGGTGGCACTTT
