[The description below was written by a language model from this plasmid's Addgene catalogue record.]
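Description:
pPK607 is a yeast expression plasmid built on the pUK499 backbone that carries a mutant allele of hhf2, one of the two budding yeast genes encoding histone H4. The insert bears a deletion recorded as del (23-34), which, given the theme of the associated work on the histone H4 N terminus, most likely refers to removal of amino acid residues 23 to 34, although the record does not say explicitly whether the numbering is by residue or nucleotide. The fragment was introduced by restriction cloning between BamHI and HindIII sites, and it is not known whether those sites survived cloning.

In bacteria the plasmid is selected with ampicillin. The record gives no feature table, so the yeast selectable marker, the yeast replication or segregation elements (for example centromeric versus 2μ), the bacterial origin and copy number, and the promoter driving hhf2 are not stated. Whether the gene is expressed from its native flanking sequences or a heterologous promoter cannot be determined from the available fields.

The construct belongs to a series of H4 deletion alleles used to dissect the function of the highly conserved histone H4 amino-terminal region in yeast. The associated study found that this N-terminal region is dispensable for growth yet required for repression of the silent mating loci. A plasmid such as pPK607 would typically be introduced into yeast strains lacking functional wild-type H4 genes, so that the mutant protein is the sole source of H4 and its effects on viability, chromatin function and mating-type silencing can be assessed.
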