Addgene plasmid #44537: pPK607
Depositing lab: Michael Grunstein. Depositing organization: University of California, Los Angeles (UCLA). Publication: Extremely conserved histone H4 N terminus is dispensable for growth but essential for repressing the silent mating loci in yeast. Kayne PS, Kim UJ, Han M, Mullen JR, Yoshizaki F, Grunstein M. Cell. 1988 Oct 7;55(1):27-39. 10.1016/0092-8674(88)90006-2 PubMed 3048701.
Backbone
  Vector backbone: pUK499
  Vector type: Yeast Expression
Growth in bacteria
  Bacterial resistance: Ampicillin, 100 μg/mL
  Growth temperature: 37°C
  Growth strain: XL1 Blue
  Copy number: Unknown
Gene/Insert
  Gene/Insert name: hhf2
  Mutation: del (23-34)
  Cloning method: Restriction Enzyme; 5′ cloning site BamH I (unknown if destroyed); 3′ cloning site HindIII (unknown if destroyed)
  Sequencing primers: 5′ CCTACATCTTGTTCAAAAGAGTAGC
Terms and licenses: Academic/Nonprofit Terms; Industry Terms: Not Available to Industry
How to cite: pPK607 was a gift from Michael Grunstein (Addgene plasmid # 44537 ; http://n2t.net/addgene:44537 ; RRID:Addgene_44537)
